>Addgene plasmid #13426 | pST1374 | addgene full sequence | sequence record 106001 | Addgene NGS Result
GACGGATCGGGAGATCTCCCGATCCCCTATGGTGCACTCTCAGTACAATCTGCTCTGATGCCGCATAGTT
AAGCCAGTATCTGCTCCCTGCTTGTGTGTTGGAGGTCGCTGAGTAGTGCGCGAGCAAAATTTAAGCTACA
ACAAGGCAAGGCTTGACCGACAATTGCATGAAGAATCTGCTTAGGGTTAGGCGTTTTGCGCTGCTTCGCG
ATGTACGGGCCAGATATACGCGTTGACATTGATTATTGACTAGTTATTAATAGTAATCAATTACGGGGTC
ATTAGTTCATAGCCCATATATGGAGTTCCGCGTTACATAACTTACGGTAAATGGCCCGCCTGGCTGACCG
CCCAACGACCCCCGCCCATTGACGTCAATAATGACGTATGTTCCCATAGTAACGCCAATAGGGACTTTCC
ATTGACGTCAATGGGTGGAGTATTTACGGTAAACTGCCCACTTGGCAGTACATCAAGTGTATCATATGCC
AAGTACGCCCCCTATTGACGTCAATGACGGTAAATGGCCCGCCTGGCATTATGCCCAGTACATGACCTTA
TGGGACTTTCCTACTTGGCAGTACATCTACGTATTAGTCATCGCTATTACCATGGTGATGCGGTTTTGGC
AGTACATCAATGGGCGTGGATAGCGGTTTGACTCACGGGGATTTCCAAGTCTCCACCCCATTGACGTCAA
TGGGAGTTTGTTTTGGCACCAAAATCAACGGGACTTTCCAAAATGTCGTAACAACTCCGCCCCATTGACG
CAAATGGGCGGTAGGCGTGTACGGTGGGAGGTCTATATAAGCAGAGCTCTCTGGCTAACTAGAGAACCCA
CTGCTTACTGGCTTATCGAAATTAATACGACTCACTATAGGGAGACCCAAGCTGGCTAGCACCATGGGAC
CTAAGAAAAAGAGGAAGGTGGCGGCCGCTGACTACAAGGATGACGACGATAAATCTAGATAGTAAGCTTG
GATCCCAACTAGTCAAAAGTGAACTGGAGGAGAAGAAATCTGAACTTCGTCATAAATTGAAATATGTGCC
TCATGAATATATTGAATTAATTGAAATTGCCAGAAATTCCACTCAGGATAGAATTCTTGAAATGAAGGTA
ATGGAATTTTTTATGAAAGTTTATGGATATAGAGGTAAACATTTGGGTGGATCAAGGAAACCGGACGGAG
CAATTTATACTGTCGGATCTCCTATTGATTACGGTGTGATCGTGGATACTAAAGCTTATAGCGGAGGTTA
TAATCTGCCAATTGGCCAAGCAGATGAAATGCAACGATATGTCGAAGAAAATCAAACACGAAACAAACAT
ATCAACCCTAATGAATGGTGGAAAGTCTATCCATCTTCTGTAACGGAATTTAAGTTTTTATTTGTGAGTG
GTCACTTTAAAGGAAACTACAAAGCTCAGCTTACACGATTAAATCATATCACTAATTGTAATGGAGCTGT
TCTTAGTGTAGAAGAGCTTTTAATTGGTGGAGAAATGATTAAAGCCGGCACATTAACCTTAGAGGAAGTG
AGACGGAAATTTAATAACGGCGAGATAAACTTTTAAGGGCCCTTCGAAGGTAAGCCTATCCCTAACCCTC
TCCTCGGTCTCGATTCTACGCGTACCGGTCATCATCACCATCACCATTGAGTTTAAACCCGCTGATCAGC
CTCGACTGTGCCTTCTAGTTGCCAGCCATCTGTTGTTTGCCCCTCCCCCGTGCCTTCCTTGACCCTGGAA
GGTGCCACTCCCACTGTCCTTTCCTAATAAAATGAGGAAATTGCATCGCATTGTCTGAGTAGGTGTCATT
CTATTCTGGGGGGTGGGGTGGGGCAGGACAGCAAGGGGGAGGATTGGGAAGACAATAGCAGGCATGCTGG
GGATGCGGTGGGCTCTATGGCTTCTGAGGCGGAAAGAACCAGCTGGGGCTCTAGGGGGTATCCCC
[124 nt withheld, positions 1956-2079]
C
[91 nt withheld, positions 2081-2171]
A
[49 nt withheld, positions 2173-2221]
CCTTTGACGTTGGAGTCCACGTTCTTT
[37 nt withheld, positions 2249-2285]
ACCCTATCTCGGTCTATTCTTTTGATTTATAAGGGATTTTGCCGATTTCGGCCTATTGGTTAAAAAATGA
GCTGATTTAACAAAAATTTAACGCGAATTAATTCTGTGGAATGTGTGTCAGTTAGGGTGTGGAAAGTCCC
CAGGCTCCCCAGCAGGCAGAAGTATGCAAAGCATGCATCTCAATTAGTCAGCAACCAGGTGTGGAAAGTC
CCCAGGCTCCCCAGCAGGCAGAAGTATGCAAAGCATGCATCTCAATTAGTCAGCAACCATAGTCCCGCCC
CTAACTCCGCCCATCCCGCCCCTAACTCCGCCCAGTTCCGCCCATTCTCCGCCCCATGGCTGACTAATTT
TTTTTATTTATGCAGAGGCCGAGGCCGCCTCTGCCTCTGAGCTATTCCAGAAGTAGTGAGGAGGCTTTTT
TGGAGGCCTAGGCTTTTGCAAAAAGCTCCCGGGAGCTTGTATATCCATTTTCGGATCTGATCAGCACGTG
TTGACAATTAATCATCGGCATAGTATATCGGCATAGTATAATACGACAAGGTGAGGAACTAAACCATGGC
CAAGCCTTTGTCTCAAGAAGAATCCACCCTCATTGAAAGAGCAACGGCTACAATCAACAGCATCCCCATC
TCTGAAGACTACAGCGTCGCCAGCGCAGCTCTCTCTAGCGACGGCCGCATCTTCACTGGTGTCAATGTAT
ATCATTTTACTGGGGGACCTTGTGCAGAACTCGTGGTGCTGGGCACTGCTGCTGCTGCGGCAGCTGGCAA
CCTGACTTGTATCGTCGCGATCGGAAATGAGAACAGGGGCATCTTGAGCCCCTGCGGACGGTGCCGACAG
GTGCTTCTCGATCTGCATCCTGGGATCAAAGCCATAGTGAAGGACAGTGATGGACAGCCGACGGCAGTTG
GGATTCGTGAATTGCTGCCCTCTGGTTATGTGTGGGAGGGCTAAGCACTTCGTGGCCGAGGAGCAGGACT
GACACGTGCTACGAGATTTCGATTCCACCGCCGCCTTCTATGAAAGGTTGGGCTTCGGAATCGTTTTCCG
GGACGCCGGCTGGATGATCCTCCAGCGCGGGGATCTCATGCTGGAGTTCTTCGCCCACCCCAACTTGTTT
ATTGCAGCTTATAATGGTTACAAATAAAGCAATAGCATCACAAATTTCACAAATAAAGCATTTTTTTCAC
TGCATTCTAGTTGTGGTTTGTCCAAACTCATCAATGTATCTTATCATGTCTGTATACCGTCGACCTCTAG
CTAGAGCTTGGCGTAATCATGGTCATAGCTGTTTCCTGTGTGAAATTGTTATCCGCTCACAATTCCACAC
AACATACGAGCCGGAAGCATAAAGTGTAAAGCCTGGGGTGCCTAATGAGTGAGCTAACTCACATTAATTG
CGTTGCGCTCACTGCCCGCTTTCCAGTCGGGAAACCTGTCGTGCCAGCTGCATTAATGAATCGGCCAACG
CGCGGGGAGAGGCGGTTTGCGTATTGGGCGCTCTTCCGCTTCCTCGCTCACTGACTCGCTGCGCTCGGTC
GTTCGGCTGCGGCGAGCGGTATCAGCTCACTCAAAGGCGGTAATACGGTTATCCACAGAATCAGGGGATA
ACGCAGGAAAGAACATGTGAGCAAAAGGCCAGCAAAAGGCCAGGAACCGTAAAAAGGCCGCGTTGCTGGC
GTTTTTCCATAGGCTCCGCCCCCCTGACGAGCATCACAAAAATCGACGCTCAAGTCAGAGGTGGCGAAAC
CCGACAGGACTATAAAGATACCAGGCGTTTCCCCCTGGAAGCTCCCTCGTGCGCTCTCCTGTTCCGACCC
TGCCGCTTACCGGATACCTGTCCGCCTTTCTCCCTTCGGGAAGCGTGGCGCTTTCTCATAGCTCACGCTG
TAGGTATCTCAGTTCGGTGTAGGTCGTTCGCTCCAAGCTGGGCTGTGTGCACGAACCCCCCGTTCAGCCC
GACCGCTGCGCCTTATCCGGTAACTATCGTCTTGAGTCCAACCCGGTAAGACACGACTTATCGCCACTGG
CAGCAGCCACTGGTAACAGGATTAGCAGAGCGAGGTATGTAGGCGGTGCTACAGAGTTCTTGAAGTGGTG
GCCTAACTACGGCTACACTAGAAGAACAGTATTTGGTATCTGCGCTCTGCTGAAGCCAGTTACCTTCGGA
AAAAGAGTTGGTAGCTCTTGATCCGGCAAACAAACCACCGCTGGTAGCGGTGGTTTTTTTGTTTGCAAGC
AGCAGATTACGCGCAGAAAAAAAGGATCTCAAGAAGATCCTTTGATCTTTTCTACGGGGTCTGACGCTCA
GTGGAACGAAAACTCACGTTAAGGGATTTTGGTCATGAGATTATCAAAAAGGATCTTCACCTAGATCCTT
TTAAATTAAAAATGAAGTTTTAAATCAATCTAAAGTATATATGAGTAAACTTGGTCTGACAGTTACCAAT
GCTTAATCAGTGAGGCACCTATCTCAGCGATCTGTCTATTTCGTTCATCCATAGTTGCCTGACTCCCCGT
CGTGTAGATAACTACGATACGGGAGGGCTTACCATCTGGCCCCAGTGCTGCAATGATACCGCGAGACCCA
CGCTCACCGGCTCCAGATTTATCAGCAATAAACCAGCCAGCCGGAAGGGCCGAGCGCAGAAGTGGTCCTG
CAACTTTATCCGCCTCCATCCAGTCTATTAATTGTTGCCGGGAAGCTAGAGTAAGTAGTTCGCCAGTTAA
TAGTTTGCGCAACGTTGTTGCCATTGCTACAGGCATCGTGGTGTCACGCTCGTCGTTTGGTATGGCTTCA
TTCAGCTCCGGTTCCCAACGATCAAGGCGAGTTACATGATCCCCCATGTTGTGCAAAAAAGCGGTTAGCT
CCTTCGGTCCTCCGATCGTTGTCAGAAGTAAGTTGGCCGCAGTGTTATCACTCATGGTTATGGCAGCACT
GCATAATTCTCTTACTGTCATGCCATCCGTAAGATGCTTTTCTGTGACTGGTGAGTACTCAACCAAGTCA
TTCTGAGAATAGTGTATGCGGCGACCGAGTTGCTCTTGCCCGGCGTCAATACGGGATAATACCGCGCCAC
ATAGCAGAACTTTAAAAGTGCTCATCATTGGAAAACGTTCTTCGGGGCGAAAACTCTCAAGGATCTTACC
GCTGTTGAGATCCAGTTCGATGTAACCCACTCGTGCACCCAACTGATCTTCAGCATCTTTTACTTTCACC
AGCGTTTCTGGGTGAGCAAAAACAGGAAGGCAAAATGCCGCAAAAAAGGGAATAAGGGCGACACGGAAAT
GTTGAATACTCATACTCTTCCTTTTTCAATATTATTGAAGCATTTATCAGGGTTATTGTCTCATGAGCGG
ATACATATTTGAATGTATTTAGAAAAATAAACAAATAGGGGTTCCGCGCACATTTCCCCGAAAAGTGCCA
CCTGACGTC
Features (pLannotate 1.2.2; 24 found; start..end, strand, type, name):
     28..80      -  misc_feature   bom (fragment): basis of mobility region from pBR322
    235..614     +  enhancer       CMV enhancer: human cytomegalovirus immediate early enhancer
    615..818     +  promoter       CMV promoter: human cytomegalovirus (CMV) immediate early promoter
    814..847     +  LTR            5' LTR (truncated) (fragment): truncated 5' long terminal repeat (LTR) from HIV-1
    863..881     +  promoter       T7 promoter: promoter for bacteriophage T7 RNA polymerase
    943..962     +  CDS            3xFLAG (fragment): three tandem FLAG® epitope tags
    986..1573    +  CDS            FokI cleavage domain: nonspecific DNA cleavage domain of the FokI endonuclease (Li et al., 1992) must dimerize to be catalytically active
   1589..1630    +  CDS            V5 tag: epitope tag from simian virus 5
   1686..1910    +  polyA_signal   bGH poly(A) signal: bovine growth hormone polyadenylation signal
   1914..1935    +  promoter       SV40 promoter (fragment): SV40 enhancer and early promoter
   1956..2384    +  rep_origin     f1 ori (sequence partly withheld): f1 bacteriophage origin of replication; arrow indicates direction of (+) strand synthesis
   2398..2727    +  promoter       SV40 promoter: SV40 enhancer and early promoter
   2775..2822    +  promoter       EM7 promoter: synthetic bacterial promoter&nbsp
   2841..3239    +  CDS            BSD: blasticidin S deaminase; Aspergillus terreus BSD; confers resistance to blasticidin
   3240..3267    +  CDS            BleoR (fragment): antibiotic-binding protein; Sh ble from Streptoalloteichus hindustanus; confers resistance to bleomycin, phleomycin, and Zeocin™
   3277..3402    +  CDS            ble (fragment): BLE_KLEPN - Experimental evidence at protein level: Swiss-Prot protein existence level 1. Binding protein with a strong affinity to the bleomycin family of antibiotics. Binds to CL990; an antimitotic-antibiotic compound. From Klebsiella pneumoniae.
   3397..3518    +  polyA_signal   SV40 poly(A) signal: SV40 polyadenylation signal
   3591..3607    -  protein_bind   lac operator: The lac repressor binds to the lac operator to inhibit transcription in E. coli. This inhibition can be relieved by adding lactose or isopropyl-β-D-thiogalactopyranoside (IPTG). lac repressor encoded by lacI
   3615..3645    -  promoter       lac promoter: promoter for the E. coli lac operon
   3660..3681    -  protein_bind   CAP binding site: CAP binding activates transcription in the presence of cAMP. E. coli catabolite activator protein
   3694..3786    -  CDS            lacI (fragment): lac repressor; lacI; The lac repressor binds to the lac operator to inhibit transcription in E. coli. This inhibition can be relieved by adding lactose or isopropyl-β-D-thiogalactopyranoside (IPTG).
   3969..4557    -  rep_origin     ori: high-copy-number ColE1/pMB1/pBR322/pUC origin of replication
   4728..5588    -  CDS            AmpR: β-lactamase; bla; confers resistance to ampicillin, carbenicillin, and related antibiotics
   5589..5693    -  promoter       AmpR promoter: bla
