[The description below was written by a language model from this plasmid's Addgene catalogue record and pLannotate feature annotations shown in this document.]
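Description:
pST1374 is an empty mammalian expression backbone of about 5.7 kb, designed as a cloning vector for building zinc finger nucleases for use in human cells. It is propagated in E. coli as a high-copy plasmid through a ColE1/pUC-type origin and selected with ampicillin via the β-lactamase gene and its native promoter. An f1 origin is also present, which would allow single-stranded DNA production. The remaining short fragments in the annotation (bom, lac promoter/operator, lacI, and HIV-1 LTR-like matches) appear to be backbone remnants rather than functional modules.

The expression cassette is driven by the human CMV immediate early enhancer and promoter, followed by a T7 promoter that also serves as the 5′ sequencing primer site. Downstream lies an N-terminal FLAG epitope (annotated as a partial match to 3xFLAG) and then the nonspecific cleavage domain of the FokI endonuclease, with transcription terminated by the bovine growth hormone polyadenylation signal. A V5 tag sequence is annotated after the FokI domain, though the record does not say whether it is translated as part of the fusion. No insert is supplied. According to the depositor, zinc finger arrays are cloned between unique XbaI and BamHI sites ahead of FokI, yielding a FLAG-tagged zinc finger–FokI fusion. Because the FokI domain must dimerize to cut, such nucleases are generally used as pairs binding adjacent sites.

A second cassette places the blasticidin S deaminase gene under tandem SV40 early and bacterial EM7 promoters with an SV40 polyadenylation signal, providing blasticidin selection in mammalian cells and potentially in bacteria. Adjacent bleomycin-resistance matches are only fragments.
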