Addgene plasmid #13426: pST1374
Purpose: (Empty Backbone)
Depositing lab: Keith Joung. Depositing organization: Massachusetts General Hospital. Publication: Standardized reagents and protocols for engineering zinc finger nucleases by modular assembly. Wright DA, Thibodeau-Beganny S, Sander JD, Winfrey RJ, Hirsh AS, Eichtinger M, Fu F, Porteus MH, Dobbs D, Voytas DF, Joung JK. Nat Protoc. 2006;1(3):1637-52. doi: 10.1038/nprot.2006.259 PubMed 17406455.
Backbone
  Vector backbone: pST1374
  Backbone size (bp): 5725
  Vector type: Mammalian Expression
Growth in bacteria
  Bacterial resistance: Ampicillin, 100 μg/mL
  Growth temperature: 37°C
  Growth strain: DH5alpha
  Copy number: High Copy
Gene/Insert
  Gene/Insert name: None
  Tag / fusion protein: Flag (N terminal on backbone)
  Cloning method: Restriction Enzyme; 5′ cloning site XbaI (not destroyed); 3′ cloning site BamHI (not destroyed)
  Sequencing primers: 5′ T7
Terms and licenses: Academic/Nonprofit Terms; Industry Terms: Not Available to Industry
Depositor comments: Human zinc finger nuclease cloning vector. Zinc fingers are cloned in between unique XbaI and BamHI sites in front of the FokI nuclease domain.
How to cite: pST1374 was a gift from Keith Joung (Addgene plasmid # 13426 ; http://n2t.net/addgene:13426 ; RRID:Addgene_13426)
