>Addgene plasmid #13426 | pST1374 | addgene partial sequence | sequence record 103727 | CMV-F 5'-CGCAAATGGGCGGTAGGCGTG-3'
ACTAGAGAACCCACTGCTTACTGGCTTATCGAAATTAATACGACTCACTATAGGGAGACCCAAGCTGGCT
AGCACCATGGGACCTAAGAAAAAGAGGAAGGTGGCGGCCGCTGACTACAAGGATGACGACGATAAATCTA
GATAGTAAGCTTGGATCCCAACTAGTCAAAAGTGAACTGGAGGAGAAGAAATCTGAACTTCGTCATAAAT
TGAAATATGTGCCTCATGAATATATTGAATTAATTGAAATTGCCAGAAATTCCACTCAGGATAGAATTCT
TGAAATGAAGGTAATGGAATTTTTTATGAAAGTTTATGGATATAGAGGTAAACATTTGGGTGGATCAAGG
AAACCGGACGGAGCAATTTATACTGTCGGATCTCCTATTGATTACGGTGTGATCGTGGATACTAAAGCTT
ATAGCGGAGGTTATAATCTGCCAATTGGCCAAGCAGATGAAATGCAACGATATGTCGAAGAAAATCAAAC
ACGAAACAAACATATCAACCCTAATGAATGGTGGAAAGTCTATCCATCTTCTGTAACGGAATTTAAGTTT
TTATTTGTGAGTGGTCACTTTAAAGGAAACTACAAAGCTCAGCTTACACGATTAAATCATATCACTAATT
GTAATGGAGCTGTTCTTAGTGTAGAAGAGCTTTTAATTGGTGGAGAAATGATTAAAGCCGGCACATTAAC
CTTAGAGGAAGTGAGACGGAAATTTAATAACGGCGAGATAAACTTTTAAGGGCCCTTCGAAGGTAAGCCT
ATCCCTAACCCTCTCCTCGGTCTCGATTCTACGCGTACCGGTCATCATCACCATCACCATTGAGTTTAAA
CCCGCTGATCAGCCTCGACTGTGCCTTCTAGTTGCCAGCCATCTGTTGTTTGCCCCTCCCCCGTGCCTTC
CTTGACCCTGGAAGG
