>Addgene plasmid #13426 | pST1374 | addgene partial sequence | sequence record 103729 | pBABE3 5'-ACCCTAACTGACACACATTCC-3'
AATCAGCTCATTTTTTAACCAATAGGCCGAAATCGGCAAAATCCCTTATAAATCAAAAGAATAGACCGAG
ATAGGGT
[37 nt withheld, positions 78-114]
AAAGAACGTGGACTCCAACGTCAAAGG
[49 nt withheld, positions 142-190]
T
[91 nt withheld, positions 192-282]
G
[124 nt withheld, positions 284-407]
GGGGATACCCCCTAGAGCCCCAGCTGGTTCTTTCCGCCTCAGAAGCCATAGAGCCCACCGCATCCCCAGC
ATGCCTGCTATTGTCTTCCCAATCCTCCCCCTTGCTGTCCTGCCCCACCCCACCCCCCAGAATAGAATGA
CACCTACTCAGACAATGCGATGCAATTTCCTCATTTTATTAGGAAAGGACAGTGGGAGTGGCACCTTCCA
GGGTCAAGGAAGGCACGGGGGAGGGGCAAACAACAGATGGCTGGCAACTAGAAGGCACAGTCGAGGCTGA
TCAGCGGGTTTAAACTCAATGGTGATGGTGATGATGACCGGTACGCGTAGAATCGAGACCGAGGAGAGGG
TTAGGGATAGGCTTACCTTCGAAGGGCCCTTAAAAGTTTATCTCGCCGTTATTAAATTTCCGTCTCACTT
CCTCTAAGGTTAATGTGCCGGCTTTAATCATTTCTCCACCAATTAAAAGCTCTTCTACACTAAGAACAGC
TCCATTACAATTAGTGATATGATTTAATCGTGTAAGCTGAGCTTTGTAGTTTCCTTTAAAGTGACCACTC
ACAAATAAAAACTTAAATTCCG
